Addgene plasmid #188813: Portal_RsoP1EGY
Purpose: Portal protein from Ralstonia phage RsoP1EGY
Depositing lab: Feng Zhang. Depositing organization: Broad Institute. Publication: Prokaryotic innate immunity through pattern recognition of conserved viral proteins. Gao LA, Wilkinson ME, Strecker J, Makarova KS, Macrae RK, Koonin EV, Zhang F. Science. 2022 Aug 12;377(6607):eabm4096. doi: 10.1126/science.abm4096. Epub 2022 Aug 12. PubMed 35951700.
Backbone
  Vector backbone: pBAD
  Backbone size w/o insert (bp): 3590
  Total vector size (bp): 5150
  Vector type: Bacterial Expression
Growth in bacteria
  Bacterial resistance: Ampicillin, 100 μg/mL
  Growth temperature: 37°C
  Growth strain: DH5alpha
  Copy number: High Copy
Gene/Insert
  Gene/Insert name: Portal
  Insert size (bp): 1560
  GenBank ID: YP_009799742.1
  Cloning method: Gibson Cloning
  Sequencing primers: 5′ N/A
Terms and licenses: Academic/Nonprofit Terms; Industry Terms: Not Available to Industry
How to cite: Portal_RsoP1EGY was a gift from Feng Zhang (Addgene plasmid # 188813 ; http://n2t.net/addgene:188813 ; RRID:Addgene_188813)
