[The description below was written by a language model from this plasmid's Addgene catalogue record and pLannotate feature annotations shown in this document.]
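Description:
Portal_RsoP1EGY is a bacterial expression plasmid built on a pBAD backbone that carries the portal protein gene of Ralstonia phage RsoP1EGY. The construct totals about 5.15 kb, with an insert of roughly 1.56 kb introduced by Gibson assembly. It is maintained in E. coli through a ColE1/pMB1-type origin, recorded as high copy, and is selected with ampicillin via the β-lactamase gene driven by its own bla promoter. Remnants of the pBR322 lineage are also annotated, including the bom mobility region and a short fragment of rop.

Expression is controlled by the arabinose-inducible system typical of pBAD vectors. The araC regulator is encoded divergently from the araBAD promoter, repressing it in the absence of L-arabinose and activating it when the sugar is present, which allows tight, titratable production of potentially toxic proteins. The feature table does not annotate the portal coding sequence itself, but the unannotated stretch between the araBAD promoter and the rrnB T2 terminator is large enough to hold the stated insert, which is consistent with it being placed there. No epitope or purification tags are recorded or detected.

The stated purpose is simply expression of the phage portal protein. The associated publication concerns prokaryotic innate immunity based on pattern recognition of conserved viral proteins, which suggests the plasmid was used to supply this phage structural protein in bacteria, apart from infection, to test whether it triggers a defense system. The record does not describe the specific assay.
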