Features (pLannotate 1.2.2; 8 found; start..end, strand, type, name):
     94..134     -  CDS            rop (fragment): Rop protein, which maintains plasmids at low copy number; rop
    256..1134    -  CDS            araC: L-arabinose regulatory protein; araC
   1161..1445    +  promoter       araBAD promoter: araBAD; promoter of the L-arabinose operon of E. coli; the araC regulatory gene is transcribed in the opposite direction (Guzman et al., 1995)
   3059..3086    +  terminator     rrnB T2 terminator: transcription terminator T2 from the E. coli rrnB gene
   3105..3196    +  promoter       AmpR promoter: bla
   3197..4057    +  CDS            AmpR: β-lactamase; bla; confers resistance to ampicillin, carbenicillin, and related antibiotics
   4228..4816    +  rep_origin     ori: high-copy-number ColE1/pMB1/pBR322/pUC origin of replication
   5002..5142    -  misc_feature   bom: basis of mobility region from pBR322
>Addgene plasmid #188813 | Portal_RsoP1EGY | addgene full sequence | sequence record 369866 | Addgene NGS Result
CCCGCCAACACCCGCTGACGCGCCCTGACGGGCTTGTCTGCTCCCGGCATCCGCTTACAGACAAGCTGTG
ACCGTCTCCGGGAGCTGCATGTGTCAGAGGTTTTCACCGTCATCACCGAAACGCGCGAGGCAGCAGATCA
ATTCGCGCGCGAAGGCGAAGCGGCATGCATAATGTGCCTGTCAAATGGACGAAGCAGGGATTCTGCAAAC
CCTATGCTACTCCGTCAAGCCGTCAATTGTCTGATTCGTTACCAATTATGACAACTTGACGGCTACATCA
TTCACTTTTTCTTCACAACCGGCACGGAACTCGCTCGGGCTGGCCCCGGTGCATTTTTTAAATACCCGCG
AGAAATAGAGTTGATCGTCAAAACCAACATTGCGACCGACGGTGGCGATAGGCATCCGGGTGGTGCTCAA
AAGCAGCTTCGCCTGGCTGATACGTTGGTCCTCGCGCCAGCTTAAGACGCTAATCCCTAACTGCTGGCGG
AAAAGATGTGACAGACGCGACGGCGACAAGCAAACATGCTGTGCGACGCTGGCGATATCAAAATTGCTGT
CTGCCAGGTGATCGCTGATGTACTGACAAGCCTCGCGTACCCGATTATCCATCGGTGGATGGAGCGACTC
GTTAATCGCTTCCATGCGCCGCAGTAACAATTGCTCAAGCAGATTTATCGCCAGCAGCTCCGAATAGCGC
CCTTCCCCTTGCCCGGCGTTAATGATTTGCCCAAACAGGTCGCTGAAATGCGGCTGGTGCGCTTCATCCG
GGCGAAAGAACCCCGTATTGGCAAATATTGACGGCCAGTTAAGCCATTCATGCCAGTAGGCGCGCGGACG
AAAGTAAACCCACTGGTGATACCATTCGCGAGCCTCCGGATGACGACCGTAGTGATGAATCTCTCCTGGC
GGGAACAGCAAAATATCACCCGGTCGGCAAACAAATTCTCGTCCCTGATTTTTCACCACCCCCTGACCGC
GAATGGTGAGATTGAGAATATAACCTTTCATTCCCAGCGGTCGGTCGATAAAAAAATCGAGATAACCGTT
GGCCTCAATCGGCGTTAAACCCGCCACCAGATGGGCATTAAACGAGTATCCCGGCAGCAGGGGATCATTT
TGCGCTTCAGCCATACTTTTCATACTCCCGCCATTCAGAGAAGAAACCAATTGTCCATATTGCATCAGAC
ATTGCCGTCACTGCGTCTTTTACTGGCTCTTCTCGCTAACCAAACCGGTAACCCCGCTTATTAAAAGCAT
TCTGTAACAAAGCGGGACCAAAGCCATGACAAAAACGCGTAACAAAAGTGTCTATAATCACGGCAGAAAA
GTCCACATTGATTATTTGCACGGCGTCACACTTTGCTATGCCATAGCATTTTTATCCATAAGATTAGCGG
ATCCTACCTGACGCTTTTTATCGCAACTCTCTACTGTTTCTCCATACCCGTTTTTTGGGCTAACAGGAGG
AATTAACCATGGAGCAGGAAAAGAAAACCTGCGCGAGCCTGTATCAAAAACTGACCACCGACCGTGATCC
GTTCCTGAAGCGTGCGTACGATTGCGCGGAACTGACCATCCCGAGCCTGCTGCCGCGTGAAGGTCACAAC
GGCAGCACCAAACTGGTTACCCCGTGGCAGGGTATTGGTGCGCGTGGTGTTAACAACCTGGCGAGCAAAC
TGCTGCTGACCCAACTGCCGCCGGGTACCCCGCCGTTCAAGCTGAGCATCGACGATTTTACCCTGGAGGA
ACTGACCAAGCAGGAAGGTATGCGTGCGAAAGTGGAGGAAGGCCTGAACAAGATTGAACGTGCGGTTCAA
ACCGAGATCGAAGCGAACTATATTCGTGTGGCGGCGTTCGAGGCGCTGAAGCACCTGATCGTTAGCGGTA
ACGCGCTGCTGTATATTCCGCCGGAAGGTGGCCTGCGTGTGTTTCACCTGGACCGTTACGTGGTTCGTCG
TGATCCGATGGGCAACGTGCTGGACATCATTACCAAAGAGAACGTTAGCCGTGACGCGCTGCCGGATAAC
CTGGTGCTGCCGGACGATACCGAGGAAAACCAAGAGCCGGCGGCGGGTACCAAGGACGTGGAACTGTACA
CCCACGTTTATCGTCAGGGTCGTCGTTGGAAGGTTTATCAAGAGGTGAAAGGCGTTCGTATCCCGGGTAC
CGAAGGCAGCTACCCGCTGGATAAAAGCCCGTGGATCCCGGTGCGTTTCACCCAGATTGACGGCGAGAGC
TACGGTCGTGGCTATGTTGAGGAATACATTGGTGATCTGAAAAGCCTGGAGGGCCTGAGCCAAGCGATTG
TTGAAGGTAGCGCGGCGGCGGCGAAGATTCTGTTTCTGGTGAACCCGAACGGCACCACCGACATGGCGGA
TGTTAGCGAGGCGGAAAACGGTGCGTTCCGTGAAGGCGTGGCGACCGACATCACCGTTCTGCAGCTGCAA
AAACACAACGATTTTCGTGTGGCGCTGGAGACCATGAAGGACATTACCGAACGTCTGGCGTTCGCGTTTC
TGCTGAACAGCGCGGTTCAGCGTAACGGCGAGCGTGTGACCGCGGAGGAAGTTCGTTATATGGCGAACGA
GCTGGAAAGCGCGCTGGGTGGCATCTACAGCATTCTGAGCCAGGAATTTCAACTGCCGCTGATCAAACGT
ATTATGTACCAGATGGAGCGTCAAAAGCGTCTGCCGGTGCTGCCGGAAGGTACCGTGAAACCGATCATTG
TTACCGGCATCGAAGCGCTGGGTCGTGGCAACGATCTGAACAAGCTGATCCAGTTCGTTCAAATTGCGGC
GCAGGCGGCGAACCTGCCGCCGGAGATCGACAAGGCGGATTTTCTGAAACGTGCGGGTACCGCGCTGGGC
ATTGACATGAAAGGTCTGGTGCTGCCGCCGGAAGTGGTTGCGCAGAACAACCAGCAAGCGATGATGATGC
AAATGATGCAGCAAGGCGTTAACCCGGCGATCACCCAGGCGGGTCAACTGATGAAGCAGGGCATGCAAAA
CGCGGCGCAGCCGGCGGGTGGCCAATAATGCCAGGCATCAAATTAAGCAGAAGGCCATCCTGACGGATGG
CCTTTTTGCGTTTCTACAAACTCTTTTGTTTATTTTTCTAAATACATTCAAATATGTATCCGCTCATGAG
ACAATAACCCTGATAAATGCTTCAATAATATTGAAAAAGGAAGAGTATGAGTATTCAACATTTCCGTGTC
GCCCTTATTCCCTTTTTTGCGGCATTTTGCCTTCCTGTTTTTGCTCACCCAGAAACGCTGGTGAAAGTAA
AAGATGCTGAAGATCAGTTGGGTGCACGAGTGGGTTACATCGAACTGGATCTCAACAGCGGTAAGATCCT
TGAGAGTTTTCGCCCCGAAGAACGTTTTCCAATGATGAGCACTTTTAAAGTTCTGCTATGTGGCGCGGTA
TTATCCCGTGTTGACGCCGGGCAAGAGCAACTCGGTCGCCGCATACACTATTCTCAGAATGACTTGGTTG
AGTACTCACCAGTCACAGAAAAGCATCTTACGGATGGCATGACAGTAAGAGAATTATGCAGTGCTGCCAT
AACCATGAGTGATAACACTGCGGCCAACTTACTTCTGACAACGATCGGAGGACCGAAGGAGCTAACCGCT
TTTTTGCACAACATGGGGGATCATGTAACTCGCCTTGATCGTTGGGAACCGGAGCTGAATGAAGCCATAC
CAAACGACGAGCGTGACACCACGATGCCTGTAGCAATGGCAACAACGTTGCGCAAACTATTAACTGGCGA
ACTACTTACTCTAGCTTCCCGGCAACAATTAATAGACTGGATGGAGGCGGATAAAGTTGCAGGACCACTT
CTGCGCTCGGCCCTTCCGGCTGGCTGGTTTATTGCTGATAAATCTGGAGCCGGTGAGCGTGGGTCTCGCG
GTATCATTGCAGCACTGGGGCCAGATGGTAAGCCCTCCCGTATCGTAGTTATCTACACGACGGGGAGTCA
GGCAACTATGGATGAACGAAATAGACAGATCGCTGAGATAGGTGCCTCACTGATTAAGCATTGGTAACTG
TCAGACCAAGTTTACTCATATATACTTTAGATTGATTTAAAACTTCATTTTTAATTTAAAAGGATCTAGG
TGAAGATCCTTTTTGATAATCTCATGACCAAAATCCCTTAACGTGAGTTTTCGTTCCACTGAGCGTCAGA
CCCCGTAGAAAAGATCAAAGGATCTTCTTGAGATCCTTTTTTTCTGCGCGTAATCTGCTGCTTGCAAACA
AAAAAACCACCGCTACCAGCGGTGGTTTGTTTGCCGGATCAAGAGCTACCAACTCTTTTTCCGAAGGTAA
CTGGCTTCAGCAGAGCGCAGATACCAAATACTGTCCTTCTAGTGTAGCCGTAGTTAGGCCACCACTTCAA
GAACTCTGTAGCACCGCCTACATACCTCGCTCTGCTAATCCTGTTACCAGTGGCTGCTGCCAGTGGCGAT
AAGTCGTGTCTTACCGGGTTGGACTCAAGACGATAGTTACCGGATAAGGCGCAGCGGTCGGGCTGAACGG
GGGGTTCGTGCACACAGCCCAGCTTGGAGCGAACGACCTACACCGAACTGAGATACCTACAGCGTGAGCT
ATGAGAAAGCGCCACGCTTCCCGAAGGGAGAAAGGCGGACAGGTATCCGGTAAGCGGCAGGGTCGGAACA
GGAGAGCGCACGAGGGAGCTTCCAGGGGGAAACGCCTGGTATCTTTATAGTCCTGTCGGGTTTCGCCACC
TCTGACTTGAGCGTCGATTTTTGTGATGCTCGTCAGGGGGGCGGAGCCTATGGAAAAACGCCAGCAACGC
GGCCTTTTTACGGTTCCTGGCCTTTTGCTGGCCTTTTGCTCACATGTTCTTTCCTGCGTTATCCCCTGAT
TCTGTGGATAACCGTATTACCGCCTTTGAGTGAGCTGATACCGCTCGCCGCAGCCGAACGACCGAGCGCA
GCGAGTCAGTGAGCGAGGAAGCGGAAGAGCGCCTGATGCGGTATTTTCTCCTTACGCATCTGTGCGGTAT
TTCACACCGCATATGGTGCACTCTCAGTACAATCTGCTCTGATGCCGCATAGTTAAGCCAGTATACACTC
CGCTATCGCTACGTGACTGGGTCATGGCTGCGCCCCGACA
